>Addgene plasmid #245718 | pICSL47791-LC | addgene full sequence | sequence record 496047 | Addgene NGS Result
TCTGTGAAGACAAGAGCGAATTCCATATGGGAGTGAGACCGCAGCTGGCACGACAGGTTTCCCGACTGGA
AAGCGGGCAGTGAGCGCAACGCAATTAATGTGAGTTAGCTCACTCATTAGGCACCCCAGGCTTTACACTT
TATGCTTCCGGCTCGTATGTTGTGTGGAATTGTGAGCGGATAACAATTTCACACAGGAAACAGCTATGAC
CATGATTACGCCAAGCTTGCATGCCTGCAGGTCGACTCTAGAGGATCCCCGGGTACCGAGCTCGAATTCA
CTGGCCGTCGTTTTACAACGTCGTGACTGGGAAAACCCTGGCGTTACCCAACTTAATCGCCTTGCAGCAC
ATCCCCCTTTCGCCAGCTGGCGTAATAGCGAAGAGGCCCGCACCGATCGCCCTTCCCAACAGTTGCGCAG
CCTGAATGGCGAATGGCGCCTGATGCGGTATTTTCTCCTTACGCATCTGTGCGGTATTTCACACCGCATA
TGGTGCACTCTCAGTACAATCTGCTCTGATGCCGCATAGTTAAGCCAGCCCCGACACCCGCCAACACCCG
CTGACGCGCCCTGACGGGCTTGTCTGCTCCCGGCATCCGCTTACAGACAAGCTGTGACGGTCTCACGCTT
GCCTTGTCTTCTGCACGAAGTGGTTTAAACTATCAGTGTTTGACAGGATATATTGGCGGGTAAACCTAAG
AGAAAAGAGCGTTTATTAGAATAATCGGATATTTAAAAGGGCGTGAAAAGGTTTATCCGTTCGTCCATTT
GTATGTGCATGCCAACCACAGGGTTCCCCAGATCAGGCGCTGGCTGCTGAACCCCCAGCCGGAACTGACC
CCACAAGGCCCTAGCGTTTGCAATGCACCAGGTCATCATTGACCCAGGCGTGTTCCACCAGGCCGCTGCC
TCGCAACTCTTCGCAGGCTTCGCCGACCTGCTCGCGCCACTTCTTCACGCGGGTGGAATCCGATCCGCAC
ATGAGGCGGAAGGTTTCCAGCTTGAGCGGGTACGGCTCCCGGTGCGAGCTGAAATAGTCGAACATCCGTC
GGGCCGTCGGCGACAGCTTGCGGTACTTCTCCCATATGAATTTCGTGTAGTGGTCGCCAGCAAACAGCAC
GACGATTTCCTCGTCGATCAGGACCTGGCAACGGGACGTTTTCTTGCCACGGTCCAGGACGCGGAAGCGG
TGCAGCAGCGACACCGATTCCAGGTGCCCAACGCGGTCGGACGTGAAGCCCATCGCCGTCGCCTGTAGGC
GCGACAGGCATTCCTCGGCCTTCGTGTAATACCGGCCATTGATCGACCAGCCCAGGTCCTGGCAAAGCTC
GTAGAACGTGAAGGTGATCGGCTCGCCGATAGGGGTGCGCTTCGCGTACTCCAACACCTGCTGCCACACC
AGTTCGTCATCGTCGGCCCGCAGCTCGACGCCGGTGTAGGTGATCTTCACGTCCTTGTTGACGTGGAAAA
TGACCTTGTTTTGCAGCGCCTCGCGCGGGATTTTCTTGTTGCGCGTGGTGAACAGGGCAGAGCGGGCCGT
GTCGTTTGGCATCGCTCGCATCGTGTCCGGCCACGGCGCAATATCGAACAAGGAAAGCTGCATTTCCTTG
ATCTGCTGCTTCGTGTGTTTCAGCAACGCGGCCTGCTTGGCCTCGCTGACCTGTTTTGCCAGGTCCTCGC
CGGCGGTTTTTCGCTTCTTGGTCGTCATAGTTCCTCGCGTGTCGATGGTCATCGACTTCGCCAAACCTGC
CGCCTCCTGTTCAAGACGACGCGAACGCTCCACGGCGGCCGATGGCGCGGGCAGGGCAGGGGGAGCCAGT
TGCACGCTGTCGCGCTCGATCTTGGCCGTAGCTTGCTGGACCATCGAGCCGACGGACTGGAAGGTTTCGC
GGGGCGCACGCATGACGGTGCGGCTTGCGATGGTTTCGGCATCCTCGGCGGAAAACCCCGCGTCGATCAG
TTCTTGCCTGTATGCCTTCCGGTCAAACGTCCGATTCATTCACCCTCCTTGCGGGATTGCCCCGACTCAC
GCCGGGGCAATGTGCCCTTATTCCTGATTTGACCCGCCTGGTGCCTTGGTGTCCAGATAATCCACCTTAT
CGGCAATGAAGTCGGTCCCGTAGACCGTCTGGCCGTCCTTCTCGTACTTGGTATTCCGAATCTTGCCCTG
CACGAATACCAGCGACCCCTTGCCCAAATACTTGCCGTGGGCCTCGGCCTGAGAGCCAAAACACTTGATG
CGGAAGAAGTCGGTGCGCTCCTGCTTGTCGCCGGCATCGTTGCGCCACATCTAAGATCCAGACCAAGTTT
ACTCATATATACTTTAGATTGATTTAAAACTTCATTTTTAATTTAAAAGGATCTAGGTGAAGATCCTTTT
TGATAATCTCATGACCAAAATCCCTTAACGTGAGTTTTCGTTCCACTGAGCGTCAGACCCCGTAGAAAAG
ATCAAAGGATCTTCTTGAGATCCTTTTTTTCTGCGCGTAATCTGCTGCTTGCAAACAAAAAAACCACCGC
TACCAGCGGTGGTTTGTTTGCCGGATCAAGAGCTACCAACTCTTTTTCCGAAGGTAACTGGCTTCAGCAG
AGCGCAGATACCAAATACTGTCCTTCTAGTGTAGCCGTAGTTAGGCCACCACTTCAAGAACTCTGTAGCA
CCGCCTACATACCTCGCTCTGCTAATCCTGTTACCAGTGGCTGCTGCCAGTGGCGATAAGTCGTGTCTTA
CCGGGTTGGACTCAAGACGATAGTTACCGGATAAGGCGCAGCGGTCGGGCTGAACGGGGGGTTCGTGCAC
ACAGCCCAGCTTGGAGCGAACGACCTACACCGAACTGAGATACCTACAGCGTGAGCTATGAGAAAGCGCC
ACGCTTCCCGAAGGGAGAAAGGCGGACAGGTATCCGGTAAGCGGCAGGGTCGGAACAGGAGAGCGCACGA
GGGAGCTTCCAGGGGGAAACGCCTGGTATCTTTATAGTCCTGTCGGGTTTCGCCACCTCTGACTTGAGCG
TCGATTTTTGTGATGCTCGTCAGGGGGGCGGAGCCTATGGAAAAACGCCAGCAACGCGGCCTTTTTACGG
TTCCTGGCCTTTTGCTGGCCTTTTGCTCACATGTTCTTTCCTGCGTTATCCCCTGATTCTGTGGATAACC
GTATTACCGCCTTTGAGTGAGCTGATACCGCTCGCCGCAGCCGAACGACCGAGCGCAGCGAGTCAGTGAG
CGAGGAAGCGGAAGAGCGCCTGATGCGGTATTTTCTCCTTACGCATCTGTGCGGTATTTCACACCGCATA
TGGTGCACTCTCAGTACAATCTGCTCTGATGCCGCATAGTTAAGCCAGTATACACTCCGCTATCGCTACG
TGACTGGGTCATGGCTGCGCCCCGACACCCGCCAACACCCGCTGACGCGCCCTGACGGGCTTGTCTGCTC
CCGGCATCCGCTTACAGACAAGCTGTGACCGACTCCGGGAGCTGCATGTGTCAGAGGTTTTCACCGTCAT
CACCGAAACGCGCGAGGCAGCTGCGGTAAAGCTCATCAGCGTGGTCGTGAAGCGATTCACAGATGTCTGC
CTGTTCATCCGCGTCCAGCTCGTTGAGTTTCTCCAGAAGCGTTAATGTCTGGCTTCTGATAAAGCGGGCC
ATGTTAAGGGCGGTTTTTTCCTGTTTGGTCACTGATGCCTCCGTGTAAGGGGGATTTCTGTTCATGGGGG
TAATGATACCGATGAAACGAGAGAGGATGCTCACGATACGGGTTACTGATGATGAACATGCCCGGTTACT
GGAACGTTGTGAGGGTAAACAACTGGCGGTATGGATGCGGCGGGACCAGAGAAAAATCACTCAGGGTCAA
TGCCAGCGCTTCGTTAATACAGATGTAGGTGTTCCACAGGGTAGCCAGCAGCATCCTGCGATGCAGATCC
GGAACATAATGGTGCAGGGCGCTGACTTCCGCGTTTCCAGACTTTACGAAACACGGAAACCCAAGACCAT
TCATGTTGTTGCTCAGGTCGCAGACGTTTTGCAGCAGCAGTCGCTTCACGTTCGCTCGCGTATCGGTGAT
TCATTCTGCTAACCAGTAAGGCAACCCCGCCAGCCTAGCCGGGTCCTCAACGACAGGAGCACGATCATGC
GCACCCGTGGCCAGGACCCAACGCTGCCCGAGCCTTACCAATGCTTAATCAGTGAGGCACCTATCTCAGC
GATCTGTCTATTTCGTTCATCCATAGTTGCCTGACTCCCCGTCGTGTAGATAACTACGATACGGGAGGGC
TTACCATCTGGCCCCAGTGCTGCAATGATACCGCGAGAACCACGCTCACCGGCTCCAGATTTATCAGCAA
TAAACCAGCCAGCCGGAAGGGCCGAGCGCAGAAGTGGTCCTGCAACTTTATCCGCCTCCATCCAGTCTAT
TAATTGTTGCCGGGAAGCTAGAGTAAGTAGTTCGCCAGTTAATAGTTTGCGCAACGTTGTTGCCATTGCT
ACAGGCATCGTGGTGTCACGCTCGTCGTTTGGTATGGCTTCATTCAGCTCCGGTTCCCAACGATCAAGGC
GAGTTACATGATCCCCCATGTTGTGCAAAAAAGCGGTTAGCTCCTTCGGTCCTCCGATCGTTGTCAGAAG
TAAGTTGGCCGCAGTGTTATCACTCATGGTTATGGCAGCACTGCATAATTCTCTTACTGTCATGCCATCC
GTAAGATGCTTTTCTGTGACTGGTGAGTACTCAACCAAGTCATTCTGAGAATAGTGTATGCGGCGACCGA
GTTGCTCTTGCCCGGCGTCAATACGGGATAATACCGCGCCACATAGCAGAACTTTAAAAGTGCTCATCAT
TGGAAAACGTTCTTCGGGGCGAAAACTCTCAAGGATCTTACCGCTGTTGAGATCCAGTTCGATGTAACCC
ACTCGTGCACCCAACTGATCTTCAGCATCTTTTACTTTCACCAGCGTTTCTGGGTGAGCAAAAACAGGAA
GGCAAAATGCCGCAAAAAAGGGAATAAGGGCGACACGGAAATGTTGAATACTCATACTCTTCCTTTTTCA
ATATTATTGAAGCATTTATCAAGGTTATTGTCTCATGAGCGGATACATATTTGAATGTATTTAGAAAAAT
AAACAAATAGGGGTTCCGCGCACGAATTGGCCAGCGCTGCCATTTTTGGGGTGAGGCCGTTCGCGGCCGA
GGGGCGCAGCCCCTGGGGGGATGGGAGGCCCGCGTTAGCGGGCCGGGAGGGTTCGAGAAGGGGGGGCACC
CCCCTTCGGCGTGCGCGGTCACGCGCACAGGGCGCAGCCCTGGTTAAAAACAAGGTTTATAAATATTGGT
TTAAAAGCAGGTTAAAAGACAGGTTAGCGGTGGCCGAAAAACGGGCGGAAACCCTTGCAAATGCTGGATT
TTCTGCCTGTGGACAGCCCCTCAAATGTCAATAGGTGCGCCCCTCATCTGTCAGCACTCTGCCCCTCAAG
TGTCAAGGATCGCGCCCCTCATCTGTCAGTAGTCGCGCCCCTCAAGTGTCAATACCGCAGGGCACTTATC
CCCAGGCTTGTCCACATCATCTGTGGGAAACTCGCGTAAAATCAGGCGTTTTCGCCGATTTGCGAGGCTG
GCCAGCTCCACGTCGCCGGCCGAAATCGAGCCTGCCCCTCATCTGTCAACGCCGCGCCGGGTGAGTCGGC
CCCTCAAGTGTCAACGTCCGCCCCTCATCTGTCAGTGAGGGCCAAGTTTTCCGCGAGGTATCCACAACGC
CGGCGGCCGCGGTGTCTCGCACACGGCTTCGACGGCGTTTCTGGCGCGTTTGCAGGGCCATAGACGGCCG
CCAGCCCAGCGGCGAGGGCAACCAGCCCGGTGAGCGTCGCAAAGGAGATCCTGATCTGACTGATGGGCTG
CCTGTATCGAGTGGTGATTTTGTGCCGAGCTGCCGGTCGGGGAGCTGTTGGCTGGCTGGTGGCAGGATAT
ATTGTGGTGTAAACAAATTGACGCTTAGACAACTTAATAACACATTGCGGACGTTTTTAATGTACTGGGG
TGGATGCAGTGGGCCCCAC
Features (pLannotate 1.2.2; 18 found; start..end, strand, type, name):
     41..83      +  CDS            lacI (fragment): lac repressor; lacI; The lac repressor binds to the lac operator to inhibit transcription in E. coli. This inhibition can be relieved by adding lactose or isopropyl-β-D-thiogalactopyranoside (IPTG).
     96..117     +  protein_bind   CAP binding site: CAP binding activates transcription in the presence of cAMP. E. coli catabolite activator protein
    132..162     +  promoter       lac promoter: promoter for the E. coli lac operon
    170..186     +  protein_bind   lac operator: The lac repressor binds to the lac operator to inhibit transcription in E. coli. This inhibition can be relieved by adding lactose or isopropyl-β-D-thiogalactopyranoside (IPTG). lac repressor encoded by lacI
    223..279     -  misc_feature   MCS: pUC18/19 multiple cloning site
    276..433     +  CDS            lacZα (fragment): LacZα fragment of β-galactosidase; lacZ fragment
    439..538     -  misc_feature   bom (fragment): basis of mobility region from pBR322
    671..695     +  misc_feature   RB T-DNA repeat: right border repeat from nopaline C58 T-DNA
    807..827     -  CDS            TetR (fragment): tetracycline resistance regulatory protein; tetR
    854..1999    -  CDS            trfA: TRFA_ECOLX - Experimental evidence at protein level: Swiss-Prot protein existence level 1. Also involved in plasmid copy number control, promoting intermolecular coupling of protein bound iterons at oriV, which inhibits replication initiation. From Escherichia coli.
   2465..3053    +  rep_origin     ori: high-copy-number ColE1/pMB1/pBR322/pUC origin of replication
   3239..3379    -  misc_feature   bom: basis of mobility region from pBR322
   3481..3672    -  CDS            rop: Rop protein, which maintains plasmids at low copy number; rop
   3689..4069    +  CDS            YPB1_ECOLX: Protein predicted: Swiss-Prot protein existence level 4. From Escherichia coli.
   4165..5025    -  CDS            AmpR: β-lactamase; bla; confers resistance to ampicillin, carbenicillin, and related antibiotics
   5026..5130    -  promoter       AmpR promoter: bla
   5217..5848    -  rep_origin     oriV: incP origin of replication
   5940..5964    +  misc_feature   LB T-DNA repeat: left border repeat from nopaline C58 T-DNA
