[The description below was written by a language model from this plasmid's Addgene catalogue record and pLannotate feature annotations shown in this document.]
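Description:
pICSL47791-LC is an empty Golden Gate (MoClo syntax) Level 1 acceptor plasmid derived from pICH47791, designed to receive a complete transcriptional unit in Level 1 position 7, forward orientation. It belongs to a plant synthetic biology toolkit of promoters, terminators and Level 0/Level 1 acceptors. It is propagated in E. coli under ampicillin selection (AmpR with its own bla promoter). It is a low-copy variant: the annotated ColE1/pBR322-type origin is accompanied by the rop gene and the bom region, and Rop keeps copy number down. The backbone also carries the broad-host-range IncP oriV together with trfA, the replication initiator needed for oriV function. This pairing is typical of binary vectors that must also replicate in Agrobacterium, although the record does not explicitly state that use.

The cloning site is a synthetic lacZα dropout cassette of about 600 bp, comprising a CAP binding site, lac promoter and operator, a pUC-type polylinker and the lacZα fragment. It lies between the nopaline-type left and right T-DNA border repeats. The cassette is flanked by BsaI sites that generate GGAG and GCTT overhangs. In a BsaI assembly, Level 0 parts (promoter, coding sequence, terminator and so on) replace lacZα and the BsaI sites are destroyed, so correct clones appear white on X-gal/IPTG plates while unmodified vector gives blue colonies. Internal BsaI and BpiI sites were removed by point mutation to keep the backbone compatible with successive Type IIS assembly steps. The resulting position 7 modules are intended for subsequent assembly into higher-level multigene constructs. The catalogue backbone size (5,443 bp) plus the roughly 596 bp insert matches the 6,039 nt sequenced record.
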