Addgene plasmid #245718: pICSL47791-LC
Purpose: (Empty Backbone) Level 1 Position 7 FORWARD acceptor Low - copy (with pBR322 origin of replication) GGAG - GCTT
Depositing lab: Mark Youles. Depositing organization: Sainsbury Laboratory, Norwich.
Backbone
  Vector backbone: pICH47791
  Backbone size (bp): 5443
  Vector type: Synthetic Biology
  Selectable markers: Lac Z for blue/white negative selction with the addition of X-gal and ITPG
Growth in bacteria
  Bacterial resistance: Ampicillin, 100 μg/mL
  Growth temperature: 37°C
  Growth strain: DH5alpha
  Copy number: Low Copy
Gene/Insert
  Gene/Insert name: None
  Mutation: BsaI/BpiI sites removed by point-mutation
Terms and licenses: Academic/Nonprofit Terms; Industry Terms: Not Available to Industry
Depositor comments: Level 1 Acceptor for making low copy full transcriptional unit modules in Level 1 position 7 (FORWARD) used for GoldenGate assemblies using the MoClo overhang syntax. Plant Golden-gate Promoters, Terminators and Level0/Level1 cloning acceptors. Insert Size: 596, Species: Synthetic. 5' Cloning Site: BsaI (Destroyed), 3' Cloning Site: BsaI (Destroyed).
How to cite: pICSL47791-LC was a gift from Mark Youles (Addgene plasmid # 245718 ; http://n2t.net/addgene:245718 ; RRID:Addgene_245718)
